Addgene plasmid #203653: pUBC-SV40NLS-Pfv-Sapphire
Purpose: Mammalian lentiviral vector for the expression of the Sapphire-tagged nuclear localizing 40nm nucGEMs under the UBC promoter.
Depositing lab: Liam Holt. Depositing organization: NYU Grossman School of Medicine. Publication: nucGEMs probe the biophysical properties of the nucleoplasm. Shu T et al.. bioRxiv 2022 10.1101/2021.11.18.469159.
Backbone
  Vector backbone: pLVX
  Vector type: Lentiviral
Growth in bacteria
  Bacterial resistance: Ampicillin, 100 μg/mL
  Growth temperature: 37°C
  Growth strain: NEB Stable
  Copy number: High Copy
Gene/Insert
  Gene/Insert name: PfV
  Species: Pyrococcus furiosus
  Tag / fusion protein: Sapphire (C terminal on insert)
  Cloning method: Gibson Cloning
Terms and licenses: Academic/Nonprofit Terms; Industry Terms: Not Available to Industry
Depositor comments: Please visit https://doi.org/10.1101/2021.11.18.469159 for bioRxiv preprint.
How to cite: pUBC-SV40NLS-Pfv-Sapphire was a gift from Liam Holt (Addgene plasmid # 203653 ; http://n2t.net/addgene:203653 ; RRID:Addgene_203653)
