[The description below was written by a language model from this plasmid's Addgene catalogue record and pLannotate feature annotations shown in this document.]
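Description:
pUBC-SV40NLS-Pfv-Sapphire is a lentiviral transfer plasmid built on the pLVX backbone for expressing nuclear genetically encoded multimeric nanoparticles (nucGEMs) in mammalian cells. It is propagated in E. coli through a high-copy ColE1/pUC-type origin and selected with ampicillin via the AmpR (β-lactamase) cassette. Remnants of a lac promoter/operator region and an SV40 polyadenylation signal sit in the bacterial backbone. The viral portion carries HIV-1-derived LTR sequences at both ends (each annotated as a truncated LTR preceded by nef-derived fragments), the Ψ packaging signal with an adjoining gag fragment, the Rev response element for Rev-dependent nuclear export of the genomic RNA, and a cPPT/CTS element that aids nuclear import of the reverse-transcribed genome. The annotation shows no mammalian drug-selection marker.

The payload is driven by the human ubiquitin C (UbC) promoter, which gives constitutive expression in many mammalian cell types. It encodes an SV40 large T antigen nuclear localization signal at the N-terminus, followed by PfV from Pyrococcus furiosus and a C-terminal Sapphire, a long-Stokes-shift fluorescent protein derived from Aequorea victoria GFP. The PfV coding region is not itself annotated in the feature table, but an unannotated gap between the NLS and Sapphire is consistent with its position. A WPRE downstream of the fusion enhances transcript stability and expression. According to the record, the fusion forms fluorescent particles of about 40 nm that localize to the nucleus. The associated work uses them as probes of the biophysical properties of the nucleoplasm, with the lentiviral format allowing stable delivery into target cells.
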