Features (pLannotate 1.2.2; 21 found; start..end, strand, type, name):
     23..352     +  CDS            nef (fragment): NEF_HV1BR - Experimental evidence at protein level: Swiss-Prot protein existence level 1. Extracellular Nef protein targets CD4(+) T-lymphocytes for apoptosis by interacting with CXCR4 surface receptors (PubMed:14990729). From Human immunodeficiency virus type 1 group M subtype B (isolate BRU/LAI) (HIV-1).
    400..657     +  LTR            5' LTR (truncated): truncated 5' long terminal repeat (LTR) from HIV-1
    704..829     +  misc_feature   HIV-1 Ψ: packaging signal of human immunodeficiency virus type 1
    813..1151    +  CDS            HIV-1 gag (fragment): gag protein from human immunodeficiency virus 1; gag
   1326..1559    +  misc_feature   RRE: The Rev response element (RRE) of HIV-1 allows for Rev-dependent mRNA export from the nucleus to the cytoplasm.
   1936..2036    +  CDS            Rev (fragment): human immunodeficiency virus 1 (HIV-1) Rev protein; rev; enhances nuclear export of unspliced and incompletely spliced viral mRNAs
   2051..2166    +  misc_feature   cPPT/CTS: central polypurine tract and central termination sequence of HIV-1 (lacking the first T)
   2212..3423    +  promoter       UbC promoter: human ubiquitin C promoter
   3445..3464    +  CDS            SV40 NLS (fragment): nuclear localization signal of SV40 (simian virus 40) large T antigen
   4552..5265    +  CDS            Sapphire: Sapphire is a basic (constitutively fluorescent) long stokes shift fluorescent protein published in 1998, derived from Aequorea victoria. It is reported to be a rapidly-maturing weak dimer with low acid sensitivity.
   5286..5874    +  misc_feature   WPRE: woodchuck hepatitis virus posttranscriptional regulatory element
   5891..6409    +  CDS            nef (fragment): NEF_HV1BR - Experimental evidence at protein level: Swiss-Prot protein existence level 1. Extracellular Nef protein targets CD4(+) T-lymphocytes for apoptosis by interacting with CXCR4 surface receptors (PubMed:14990729). From Human immunodeficiency virus type 1 group M subtype B (isolate BRU/LAI) (HIV-1).
   6457..6714    +  LTR            5' LTR (truncated): truncated 5' long terminal repeat (LTR) from HIV-1
   6866..6882    -  protein_bind   lac operator: The lac repressor binds to the lac operator to inhibit transcription in E. coli. This inhibition can be relieved by adding lactose or isopropyl-β-D-thiogalactopyranoside (IPTG). lac repressor encoded by lacI
   6890..6920    -  promoter       lac promoter: promoter for the E. coli lac operon
   6935..6956    -  protein_bind   CAP binding site: CAP binding activates transcription in the presence of cAMP. E. coli catabolite activator protein
   6969..7061    -  CDS            lacI (fragment): lac repressor; lacI; The lac repressor binds to the lac operator to inhibit transcription in E. coli. This inhibition can be relieved by adding lactose or isopropyl-β-D-thiogalactopyranoside (IPTG).
   7244..7832    -  rep_origin     ori: high-copy-number ColE1/pMB1/pBR322/pUC origin of replication
   8003..8863    -  CDS            AmpR: β-lactamase; bla; confers resistance to ampicillin, carbenicillin, and related antibiotics
   8864..8968    -  promoter       AmpR promoter: bla
   9016..9150    +  polyA_signal   SV40 poly(A) signal: SV40 polyadenylation signal
>Addgene plasmid #203653 | pUBC-SV40NLS-Pfv-Sapphire | addgene full sequence | sequence record 402484 | Addgene NGS Result
ATATGTACTACAAACTTAGTAGTTGGAAGGGCTAATTCACTCCCAAAGAAGACAAGATATCCTTGATCTG
TGGATCTACCACACACAAGGCTACTTCCCTGATTAGCAGAACTACACACCAGGGCCAGGGGTCAGATATC
CACTGACCTTTGGATGGTGCTACAAGCTAGTACCAGTTGAGCCAGATAAGGTAGAAGAGGCCAATAAAGG
AGAGAACACCAGCTTGTTACACCCTGTGAGCCTGCATGGGATGGATGACCCGGAGAGAGAAGTGTTAGAG
TGGAGGTTTGACAGCCGCCTAGCATTTCATCACGTGGCCCGAGAGCTGCATCCGGAGTACTTCAAGAACT
GCTGATATCGAGCTTGCTACAAGGGACTTTCCGCTGGGGACTTTCCAGGGAGGCGTGGCCTGGGCGGGAC
TGGGGAGTGGCGAGCCCTCAGATCCTGCATATAAGCAGCTGCTTTTTGCCTGTACTGGGTCTCTCTGGTT
AGACCAGATCTGAGCCTGGGAGCTCTCTGGCTAACTAGGGAACCCACTGCTTAAGCCTCAATAAAGCTTG
CCTTGAGTGCTTCAAGTAGTGTGTGCCCGTCTGTTGTGTGACTCTGGTAACTAGAGATCCCTCAGACCCT
TTTAGTCAGTGTGGAAAATCTCTAGCAGTGGCGCCCGAACAGGGACTTGAAAGCGAAAGGGAAACCAGAG
GAGCTCTCTCGACGCAGGACTCGGCTTGCTGAAGCGCGCACGGCAAGAGGCGAGGGGCGGCGACTGGTGA
GTACGCCAAAAATTTTGACTAGCGGAGGCTAGAAGGAGAGAGATGGGTGCGAGAGCGTCAGTATTAAGCG
GGGGAGAATTAGATCGCGATGGGAAAAAATTCGGTTAAGGCCAGGGGGAAAGAAAAAATATAAATTAAAA
CATATAGTATGGGCAAGCAGGGAGCTAGAACGATTCGCAGTTAATCCTGGCCTGTTAGAAACATCAGAAG
GCTGTAGACAAATACTGGGACAGCTACAACCATCCCTTCAGACAGGATCAGAAGAACTTAGATCATTATA
TAATACAGTAGCAACCCTCTATTGTGTGCATCAAAGGATAGAGATAAAAGACACCAAGGAAGCTTTAGAC
AAGATAGAGGAAGAGCAAAACAAAAGTAAGACCACCGCACAGCAAGCGGCCGGCCGCTGATCTTCAGACC
TGGAGGAGGAGATATGAGGGACAATTGGAGAAGTGAATTATATAAATATAAAGTAGTAAAAATTGAACCA
TTAGGAGTAGCACCCACCAAGGCAAAGAGAAGAGTGGTGCAGAGAGAAAAAAGAGCAGTGGGAATAGGAG
CTTTGTTCCTTGGGTTCTTGGGAGCAGCAGGAAGCACTATGGGCGCAGCGTCAATGACGCTGACGGTACA
GGCCAGACAATTATTGTCTGGTATAGTGCAGCAGCAGAACAATTTGCTGAGGGCTATTGAGGCGCAACAG
CATCTGTTGCAACTCACAGTCTGGGGCATCAAGCAGCTCCAGGCAAGAATCCTGGCTGTGGAAAGATACC
TAAAGGATCAACAGCTCCTGGGGATTTGGGGTTGCTCTGGAAAACTCATTTGCACCACTGCTGTGCCTTG
GAATGCTAGTTGGAGTAATAAATCTCTGGAACAGATTTGGAATCACACGACCTGGATGGAGTGGGACAGA
GAAATTAACAATTACACAAGCTTAATACACTCCTTAATTGAAGAATCGCAAAACCAGCAAGAAAAGAATG
AACAAGAATTATTGGAATTAGATAAATGGGCAAGTTTGTGGAATTGGTTTAACATAACAAATTGGCTGTG
GTATATAAAATTATTCATAATGATAGTAGGAGGCTTGGTAGGTTTAAGAATAGTTTTTGCTGTACTTTCT
ATAGTGAATAGAGTTAGGCAGGGATATTCACCATTATCGTTTCAGACCCACCTCCCAACCCCGAGGGGAC
CCGACAGGCCCGAAGGAATAGAAGAAGAAGGTGGAGAGAGAGACAGAGACAGATCCATTCGATTAGTGAA
CGGATCTCGACGGTATCGCCTTTAAAAGAAAAGGGGGGATTGGGGGGTACAGTGCAGGGGAAAGAATAGT
AGACATAATAGCAACAGACATACAAACTAAAGAATTACAAAAACAAATTACAAAAATTCAAAATTTTCGG
GTTTATTACAGGGACAGCAGAGATCCAGTTTATTTAATTAAGGCCTCCGCGCCGGGTTTTGGCGCCTCCC
GCGGGCGCCCCCCTCCTCACGGCGAGCGCTGCCACGTCAGACGAAGGGCGCAGCGAGCGTCCTGATCCTT
CCGCCCGGACGCTCAGGACAGCGGCCCGCTGCTCATAAGACTCGGCCTTAGAACCCCAGTATCAGCAGAA
GGACATTTTAGGACGGGACTTGGGTGACTCTAGGGCACTGGTTTTCTTTCCAGAGAGCGGAACAGGCGAG
GAAAAGTAGTCCCTTCTCGGCGATTCTGCGGAGGGATCTCCGTGGGGCGGTGAACGCCGATGATTATATA
AGGACGCGCCGGGTGTGGCACAGCTAGTTCCGTCGCAGCCGGGATTTGGGTCGCGGTTCTTGTTTGTGGA
TCGCTGTGATCGTCACTTGGTGAGTAGCGGGCTGCTGGGCTGGCCGGGGCTTTCGTGGCCGCCGGGCCGC
TCGGTGGGACGGAAGCGTGTGGAGAGACCGCCAAGGGCTGTAGTCTGGGTCCGCGAGCAAGGTTGCCCTG
AACTGGGGGTTGGGGGGAGCGCAGCAAAATGGCGGCTGTTCCCGAGTCTTGAATGGAAGACGCTTGTGAG
GCGGGCTGTGAGGTCGTTGAAACAAGGTGGGGGGCATGGTGGGCGGCAAGAACCCAAGGTCTTGAGGCCT
TCGCTAATGCGGGAAAGCTCTTATTCGGGTGAGATGGGCTGGGGCACCATCTGGGGACCCTGACGTGAAG
TTTGTCACTGACTGGAGAACTCGGTTTGTCGTCTGTTGCGGGGGCGGCAGTTATGGCGGTGCCGTTGGGC
AGTGCACCCGTACCTTTGGGAGCGCGCGCCCTCGTCGTGTCGTGACGTCACCCGTTCTGTTGGCTTATAA
TGCAGGGTGGGGCCACCTGCCGGTAGGTGTGCGGTAGGCTTTTCTCCGTCGCAGGACGCAGGGTTCGGGC
CTAGGGTAGGCTCTCCTGAATCGACAGGCGCCGGACCTCTGGTGAGGGGAGGGATAAGTGAGGCGTCAGT
TTCTTTGGTCGGTTTTATGTACCTATCTTCTTAAGTAGCTGAAGCTCCGGTTTTGAACTATGCGCTCGGG
GTTGGCGAGTGTGTTTTGTGAAGTTTTTTAGGCACCTTTTGAAATGTAATCATTTGGGTCAATATGTAAT
TTTCAGTGTTAGACTAGTAAATTGTCCGCTAAATTCTGGCCGTTTTTGGCTTTTTTGTTAGACGAATTCG
CCACCATGTCTAGACCAAAAAAGAAGAGAAAGGTCTCTAGACTCTCTATCAACCCGACATTGATAAACCG
GGACAAACCGTATACTAAAGAAGAACTTATGGAAATCCTGCGGCTGGCAATCATTGCTGAGTTGGACGCG
ATCAACCTCTATGAACAGATGGCACGGTATTCTGAAGATGAGAACGTAAGGAAGATTCTCCTTGACGTCG
CTCGGGAGGAGAAGGCGCACGTGGGTGAGTTTATGGCACTCCTTCTTAACCTTGACCCTGAGCAAGTGAC
TGAGTTGAAAGGCGGCTTCGAAGAGGTAAAAGAACTGACAGGCATTGAAGCCCATATTAACGATAATAAA
AAAGAAGAGTCCAACGTCGAATATTTTGAAAAACTCCGCTCCGCTCTGTTGGATGGAGTAAATAAGGGGA
GGAGTCTCCTTAAGCATCTGCCAGTTACACGCATAGAAGGGCAGTCCTTTCGAGTAGACATTATTAAATT
TGAGGATGGGGTGCGCGTCGTTAAACAGGAATACAAGCCCATTCCACTTCTCAAAAAGAAATTTTACGTA
GGAATTAGAGAACTGAATGATGGTACGTACGACGTTTCTATTGCCACGAAGGCAGGTGAATTGTTGGTTA
AGGACGAGGAAAGCCTTGTGATAAGAGAAATCCTGTCAACTGAAGGGATAAAGAAAATGAAGTTGAGTAG
CTGGGACAATCCCGAGGAGGCGCTGAATGATCTTATGAATGCCCTTCAGGAAGCCTCTAATGCTTCCGCT
GGACCTTTCGGTCTGATAATTAATCCAAAGAGATACGCGAAACTTCTTAAAATCTATGAGAAATCAGGAA
AAATGTTGGTAGAAGTGCTGAAAGAAATTTTTCGGGGTGGCATCATAGTCACACTGAACATAGATGAAAA
CAAGGTTATTATTTTTGCAAATACTCCAGCGGTGCTTGACGTAGTTGTTGGGCAGGACGTAACGCTCCAG
GAATTGGGACCTGAGGGGGACGACGTGGCCTTTTTGGTGTCAGAAGCCATCGGCATCCGAATAAAGAACC
CCGAAGCGATTGTTGTCCTCGAATGGTCAGGGTCAGGTTCTGGCTCAGGTAGCGGGAGTGGGCGGCCGCT
GATGTCTAAGGGGGAGGAGCTTTTCACAGGTGTAGTACCTATTCTTGTTGAATTGGATGGCGATGTCAAT
GGACACAAATTCTCCGTCTCAGGGGAGGGAGAGGGAGACGCTACCTATGGAAAGTTGACTCTCAAATTCA
TCTGCACAACGGGTAAGTTGCCGGTCCCTTGGCCGACACTCGTTACTACGTTCAGCTATGGAGTACAGTG
TTTCGCGCGCTACCCCGACCATATGAAACAACACGACTTTTTCAAATCCGCAATGCCCGAGGGATACGTT
CAGGAACGGACTATTTTCTTTAAAGACGACGGTAATTACAAAACACGCGCCGAAGTTAAGTTCGAAGGAG
ATACTTTGGTTAACCGAATAGAGCTGAAAGGCATTGATTTCAAAGAGGACGGGAACATCCTGGGTCATAA
ACTTGAGTATAATTTTAATTCCCACAACGTGTATATAATGGCAGATAAACAGAAGAATGGCATCAAGGTT
AACTTCAAGATTCGGCACAATATTGAAGACGGTAGTGTACAGCTGGCTGACCACTATCAGCAGAATACGC
CAATTGGTGATGGGCCCGTCTTGTTGCCAGATAATCACTACCTCTCAATCCAGAGTGCCCTTAGTAAAGA
TCCAAACGAAAAGCGGGACCACATGGTTTTGTTGGAGTTTGTCACAGCTGCTGGGATTACCCACGGGATA
GACGAGTTGTATAAATGACTCGACGCGTCTGGAACAATCAACCTCTGGATTACAAAATTTGTGAAAGATT
GACTGGTATTCTTAACTATGTTGCTCCTTTTACGCTATGTGGATACGCTGCTTTAATGCCTTTGTATCAT
GCTATTGCTTCCCGTATGGCTTTCATTTTCTCCTCCTTGTATAAATCCTGGTTGCTGTCTCTTTATGAGG
AGTTGTGGCCCGTTGTCAGGCAACGTGGCGTGGTGTGCACTGTGTTTGCTGACGCAACCCCCACTGGTTG
GGGCATTGCCACCACCTGTCAGCTCCTTTCCGGGACTTTCGCTTTCCCCCTCCCTATTGCCACGGCGGAA
CTCATCGCCGCCTGCCTTGCCCGCTGCTGGACAGGGGCTCGGCTGTTGGGCACTGACAATTCCGTGGTGT
TGTCGGGGAAGCTGACGTCCTTTCCATGGCTGCTCGCCTGTGTTGCCACCTGGATTCTGCGCGGGACGTC
CTTCTGCTACGTCCCTTCGGCCCTCAATCCAGCGGACCTTCCTTCCCGCGGCCTGCTGCCGGCTCTGCGG
CCTCTTCCGCGTCTTCGCCTTCGCCCTCAGACGAGTCGGATCTCCCTTTGGGCCGCCTCCCCGCCTGGAA
TTAATTCTGCAGTCGAGACCTAGAAAAACATGGAGCAATCACAAGTAGCAATACAGCAGCTACCAATGCT
GATTGTGCCTGGCTAGAAGCACAAGAGGAGGAGGAGGTGGGTTTTCCAGTCACACCTCAGGTACCTTTAA
GACCAATGACTTACAAGGCAGCTGTAGATCTTAGCCACTTTTTAAAAGAAAAGAGGGGACTGGAAGGGCT
AATTCACTCCCAACGAAGACAAGATATCCTTGATCTGTGGATCTACCACACACAAGGCTACTTCCCTGAT
TAGCAGAACTACACACCAGGGCCAGGGGTCAGATATCCACTGACCTTTGGATGGTGCTACAAGCTAGTAC
CAGTTGAGCCAGATAAGGTAGAAGAGGCCAATAAAGGAGAGAACACCAGCTTGTTACACCCTGTGAGCCT
GCATGGGATGGATGACCCGGAGAGAGAAGTGTTAGAGTGGAGGTTTGACAGCCGCCTAGCATTTCATCAC
GTGGCCCGAGAGCTGCATCCGGAGTACTTCAAGAACTGCTGATATCGAGCTTGCTACAAGGGACTTTCCG
CTGGGGACTTTCCAGGGAGGCGTGGCCTGGGCGGGACTGGGGAGTGGCGAGCCCTCAGATCCTGCATATA
AGCAGCTGCTTTTTGCCTGTACTGGGTCTCTCTGGTTAGACCAGATCTGAGCCTGGGAGCTCTCTGGCTA
ACTAGGGAACCCACTGCTTAAGCCTCAATAAAGCTTGCCTTGAGTGCTTCAAGTAGTGTGTGCCCGTCTG
TTGTGTGACTCTGGTAACTAGAGATCCCTCAGACCCTTTTAGTCAGTGTGGAAAATCTCTAGCAGTAGTA
GTTCATGTCATCTTATTATTCAGTATTTATAACTTGCAAAGAAATGAATATCAGAGAGTGAGAGGCCTTG
ACATTGCTAGCGTTTACCGTCGACCTCTAGCTAGAGCTTGGCGTAATCATGGTCATAGCTGTTTCCTGTG
TGAAATTGTTATCCGCTCACAATTCCACACAACATACGAGCCGGAAGCATAAAGTGTAAAGCCTGGGGTG
CCTAATGAGTGAGCTAACTCACATTAATTGCGTTGCGCTCACTGCCCGCTTTCCAGTCGGGAAACCTGTC
GTGCCAGCTGCATTAATGAATCGGCCAACGCGCGGGGAGAGGCGGTTTGCGTATTGGGCGCTCTTCCGCT
TCCTCGCTCACTGACTCGCTGCGCTCGGTCGTTCGGCTGCGGCGAGCGGTATCAGCTCACTCAAAGGCGG
TAATACGGTTATCCACAGAATCAGGGGATAACGCAGGAAAGAACATGTGAGCAAAAGGCCAGCAAAAGGC
CAGGAACCGTAAAAAGGCCGCGTTGCTGGCGTTTTTCCATAGGCTCCGCCCCCCTGACGAGCATCACAAA
AATCGACGCTCAAGTCAGAGGTGGCGAAACCCGACAGGACTATAAAGATACCAGGCGTTTCCCCCTGGAA
GCTCCCTCGTGCGCTCTCCTGTTCCGACCCTGCCGCTTACCGGATACCTGTCCGCCTTTCTCCCTTCGGG
AAGCGTGGCGCTTTCTCATAGCTCACGCTGTAGGTATCTCAGTTCGGTGTAGGTCGTTCGCTCCAAGCTG
GGCTGTGTGCACGAACCCCCCGTTCAGCCCGACCGCTGCGCCTTATCCGGTAACTATCGTCTTGAGTCCA
ACCCGGTAAGACACGACTTATCGCCACTGGCAGCAGCCACTGGTAACAGGATTAGCAGAGCGAGGTATGT
AGGCGGTGCTACAGAGTTCTTGAAGTGGTGGCCTAACTACGGCTACACTAGAAGAACAGTATTTGGTATC
TGCGCTCTGCTGAAGCCAGTTACCTTCGGAAAAAGAGTTGGTAGCTCTTGATCCGGCAAACAAACCACCG
CTGGTAGCGGTGGTTTTTTTGTTTGCAAGCAGCAGATTACGCGCAGAAAAAAAGGATCTCAAGAAGATCC
TTTGATCTTTTCTACGGGGTCTGACGCTCAGTGGAACGAAAACTCACGTTAAGGGATTTTGGTCATGAGA
TTATCAAAAAGGATCTTCACCTAGATCCTTTTAAATTAAAAATGAAGTTTTAAATCAATCTAAAGTATAT
ATGAGTAAACTTGGTCTGACAGTTACCAATGCTTAATCAGTGAGGCACCTATCTCAGCGATCTGTCTATT
TCGTTCATCCATAGTTGCCTGACTCCCCGTCGTGTAGATAACTACGATACGGGAGGGCTTACCATCTGGC
CCCAGTGCTGCAATGATACCGCGAGACCCACGCTCACCGGCTCCAGATTTATCAGCAATAAACCAGCCAG
CCGGAAGGGCCGAGCGCAGAAGTGGTCCTGCAACTTTATCCGCCTCCATCCAGTCTATTAATTGTTGCCG
GGAAGCTAGAGTAAGTAGTTCGCCAGTTAATAGTTTGCGCAACGTTGTTGCCATTGCTACAGGCATCGTG
GTGTCACGCTCGTCGTTTGGTATGGCTTCATTCAGCTCCGGTTCCCAACGATCAAGGCGAGTTACATGAT
CCCCCATGTTGTGCAAAAAAGCGGTTAGCTCCTTCGGTCCTCCGATCGTTGTCAGAAGTAAGTTGGCCGC
AGTGTTATCACTCATGGTTATGGCAGCACTGCATAATTCTCTTACTGTCATGCCATCCGTAAGATGCTTT
TCTGTGACTGGTGAGTACTCAACCAAGTCATTCTGAGAATAGTGTATGCGGCGACCGAGTTGCTCTTGCC
CGGCGTCAATACGGGATAATACCGCGCCACATAGCAGAACTTTAAAAGTGCTCATCATTGGAAAACGTTC
TTCGGGGCGAAAACTCTCAAGGATCTTACCGCTGTTGAGATCCAGTTCGATGTAACCCACTCGTGCACCC
AACTGATCTTCAGCATCTTTTACTTTCACCAGCGTTTCTGGGTGAGCAAAAACAGGAAGGCAAAATGCCG
CAAAAAAGGGAATAAGGGCGACACGGAAATGTTGAATACTCATACTCTTCCTTTTTCAATATTATTGAAG
CATTTATCAGGGTTATTGTCTCATGAGCGGATACATATTTGAATGTATTTAGAAAAATAAACAAATAGGG
GTTCCGCGCACATTTCCCCGAAAAGTGCCACCTGACGTCGACGGATCGGGAGATCAACTTGTTTATTGCA
GCTTATAATGGTTACAAATAAAGCAATAGCATCACAAATTTCACAAATAAAGCATTTTTTTCACTGCATT
CTAGTTGTGGTTTGTCCAAACTCATCAATGTATCTTATCATGTCTGGATCAACTGGATAACTCAAGCTAA
CCAAAATCATCCCAAACTTCCCACCCCATACCCTATTACCACTGCCAATTACCTGTGGTTTCATTTACTC
TAAACCTGTGATTCCTCTGAATTATTTTCATTTTAAAGAAATTGTATTTGTTAA
